Addgene plasmid #68530: MTRAP-bio
Purpose: Expresses full-length P. vivax MTRAP ectodomain in mammalian cells. C-terminal rat Cd4d3+4 tag, biotinylation sequence
Depositing lab: Julian Rayner & Gavin Wright. Depositing organization: Wellcome Sanger Institute. Publication: A Library of Plasmodium vivax Recombinant Merozoite Proteins Reveals New Vaccine Candidates and Protein-Protein Interactions. Hostetler JB, Sharma S, Bartholdson SJ, Wright GJ, Fairhurst RM, Rayner JC. PLoS Negl Trop Dis. 2015 Dec 23;9(12):e0004264. doi: 10.1371/journal.pntd.0004264. eCollection 2015 Dec. PubMed 26701602.
Backbone
  Vector backbone: pTT3
  Backbone manufacturer: Yves Durocher, NRC
  Backbone size w/o insert (bp): 6654
  Vector type: Mammalian Expression
Growth in bacteria
  Bacterial resistance: Ampicillin, 100 μg/mL
  Growth temperature: 37°C
  Growth strain: DH5alpha
  Copy number: High Copy
Gene/Insert
  Gene/Insert name: MTRAP (alt name: PVX_111290)
  Mutation: All NXT/S sites mutated to NXA, where X is any amino acid except Proline
  Promoter: CMV
  Tag / fusion protein: rat CD4 d3+4, enzymatic biotinylation sequence (C terminal on backbone)
  Cloning method: Restriction Enzyme; 5′ cloning site NotI (not destroyed); 3′ cloning site AscI (not destroyed)
  Sequencing primers: 5′ pMT2-F; 3′ rb_glob_PA_term-R
Terms and licenses: Academic/Nonprofit Terms; Industry Terms: Not Available to Industry
How to cite: MTRAP-bio was a gift from Julian Rayner & Gavin Wright (Addgene plasmid # 68530 ; http://n2t.net/addgene:68530 ; RRID:Addgene_68530)
