[The description below was written by a language model from this plasmid's Addgene catalogue record and pLannotate feature annotations shown in this document.]
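Description:
MTRAP-bio is a mammalian expression plasmid built on the pTT3 backbone for secreted production of the full-length ectodomain of Plasmodium vivax MTRAP (PVX_111290). It is propagated in E. coli as a high-copy plasmid through a ColE1/pUC-type origin and selected with ampicillin via the β-lactamase gene. The backbone also carries a fragment of the Epstein-Barr virus oriP, which supports episomal maintenance in cells that supply EBNA1, a feature commonly exploited for high-yield transient expression. Short lac regulatory remnants and other small fragments near the end of the annotated sequence appear to be backbone carry-over rather than functional parts of the expression unit.

Transcription is driven by the CMV immediate early enhancer and promoter, followed by adenovirus-derived leader, splice and chimeric intron fragments that aid mRNA processing and expression. A fragment annotated as a mouse immunoglobulin heavy chain signal sequence sits at the start of the coding region and would direct the protein into the secretory pathway. The MTRAP insert, cloned between retained NotI and AscI sites, is not itself annotated in the feature table but fits the gap between the signal sequence and the rat Cd4 fragment. All NXT/S sequons have been changed to NXA, removing potential N-linked glycosylation sites so that the parasite protein is not inappropriately glycosylated in mammalian cells. The ectodomain is fused at its C terminus to rat Cd4 domains 3 and 4 and to an enzymatic biotinylation sequence, which is likewise not annotated, and the unit ends with the rabbit β-globin polyadenylation signal. The tags allow detection of the protein and its oriented capture on streptavidin. The plasmid belongs to a library of recombinant P. vivax merozoite proteins used to look for vaccine candidates and protein-protein interactions.
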