Features (pLannotate 1.2.2; 18 found; start..end, strand, type, name):
    154..533     +  enhancer       CMV enhancer: human cytomegalovirus immediate early enhancer
    535..734     +  promoter       CMV promoter: human cytomegalovirus (CMV) immediate early promoter
    802..840     +  misc_feature   Ad SA (fragment): adenovirus major late transcript splice acceptor (Friedrich and Soriano, 1991)
    873..1082    -  CDS            PTP (fragment): TERM_ADE02 - Experimental evidence at protein level: Swiss-Prot protein existence level 1. Protein covalently bound to the viral DNA that acts as a primer for viral genomic replication by DNA strand displacement. Assembles on the viral origin of replication in an initiation complex with viral polymerase, DBP, host NFIA and host POU2F1/OCT1. During initiation, the polymerase covalently couples the first dCTP with Ser- 580 of pTP. The terminal protein stimulates the template activity over 20 fold compared to protein-free templates. Neo-synthesized viral genomes are linked to two preterminal prot
   1113..1202    +  intron         chimeric intron (fragment): chimera between introns from adenovirus and immunoglobulin heavy chain genes
   1221..1267    +  CDS            IgH signal sequence (fragment): signal sequence from the mouse immunoglobulin heavy chain variable region
   2223..2783    +  CDS            Cd4 (fragment): CD4_RAT - Experimental evidence at protein level: Swiss-Prot protein existence level 1. Integral membrane glycoprotein that plays an essential role in the immune response and serves multiple functions in responses against both external and internal offenses. In T-cells, functions primarily as a coreceptor for MHC class II molecule:peptide complex. The antigens presented by class II peptides are derived from extracellular proteins while class I peptides are derived from cytosolic proteins. Interacts simultaneously with the T-cell receptor (TCR) and the MHC class II presented by antigen presenti
   2889..2944    +  polyA_signal   β-globin poly(A) signal: rabbit β-globin polyadenylation signal (Gil and Proudfoot, 1987)
   3458..5139    -  rep_origin     oriP (fragment): Epstein-Barr virus oriP replication origin (Yates et al., 2000)
   5266..5370    +  promoter       AmpR promoter: bla
   5371..6231    +  CDS            AmpR: β-lactamase; bla; confers resistance to ampicillin, carbenicillin, and related antibiotics
   6402..6990    +  rep_origin     ori: high-copy-number ColE1/pMB1/pBR322/pUC origin of replication
   7173..7265    +  CDS            lacI (fragment): lac repressor; lacI; The lac repressor binds to the lac operator to inhibit transcription in E. coli. This inhibition can be relieved by adding lactose or isopropyl-β-D-thiogalactopyranoside (IPTG).
   7278..7299    +  protein_bind   CAP binding site: CAP binding activates transcription in the presence of cAMP. E. coli catabolite activator protein
   7314..7344    +  promoter       lac promoter: promoter for the E. coli lac operon
   7352..7368    +  protein_bind   lac operator: The lac repressor binds to the lac operator to inhibit transcription in E. coli. This inhibition can be relieved by adding lactose or isopropyl-β-D-thiogalactopyranoside (IPTG). lac repressor encoded by lacI
   7438..7454    +  promoter       tet promoter (fragment): E. coli promoter for tetracycline efflux protein gene
   7464..7489    -  CDS            bla(M) (fragment): β-lactamase lacking the signal sequence; bla(M); allows cytosolic expression of β-lactamase
>Addgene plasmid #68530 | MTRAP-bio | depositor full sequence | sequence record 120650 | Full Sequence
AGATCTATACATTGAATCAATATTGGCAATTAGCCATATTAGTCATTGGTTATATAGCATAAATCAATAT
TGGCTATTGGCCATTGCATACGTTGTATCTATATCATAATATGTACATTTATATTGGCTCATGTCCAATA
TGACCGCCATGTTGACATTGATTATTGACTAGTTATTAATAGTAATCAATTACGGGGTCATTAGTTCATA
GCCCATATATGGAGTTCCGCGTTACATAACTTACGGTAAATGGCCCGCCTGGCTGACCGCCCAACGACCC
CCGCCCATTGACGTCAATAATGACGTATGTTCCCATAGTAACGCCAATAGGGACTTTCCATTGACGTCAA
TGGGTGGAGTATTTACGGTAAACTGCCCACTTGGCAGTACATCAAGTGTATCATATGCCAAGTCCGCCCC
CTATTGACGTCAATGACGGTAAATGGCCCGCCTGGCATTATGCCCAGTACATGACCTTACGGGACTTTCC
TACTTGGCAGTACATCTACGTATTAGTCATCGCTATTACCATGGTGATGCGGTTTTGGCAGTACACCAAT
GGGCGTGGATAGCGGTTTGACTCACGGGGATTTCCAAGTCTCCACCCCATTGACGTCAATGGGAGTTTGT
TTTGGCACCAAAATCAACGGGACTTTCCAAAATGTCGTAATAACCCCGCCCCGTTGACGCAAATGGGCGG
TAGGCGTGTACGGTGGGAGGTCTATATAAGCAGAGCTCGTTTAGTGAACCGTCAGATCCTCACTCTCTTC
CGCATCGCTGTCTGCGAGGGCCAGCTGTTGGGCTCGCGGTTGAGGACAAACTCTTCGCGGTCTTTCCAGT
ACTCTTGGATCGGAAACCCGTCGGCCTCCGAACGGTACTCCGCCACCGAGGGACCTGAGCGAGTCCGCAT
CGACCGGATCGGAAAACCTCTCGAGAAAGGCGTCTAACCAGTCACAGTCGCAAGGTAGGCTGAGCACCGT
GGCGGGCGGCAGCGGGTGGCGGTCGGGGTTGTTTCTGGCGGAGGTGCTGCTGATGATGTAATTAAAGTAG
GCGGTCTTGAGACGGCGGATGGTCGAGGTGAGGTGTGGCAGGCTTGAGATCCAGCTGTTGGGGTGAGTAC
TCCCTCTCAAAAGCGGGCATTACTTCTGCGCTAAGATTGTCAGTTTCCAAAAACGAGGAGGATTTGATAT
TCACCTGGCCCGATCTGGCCATACACTTGAGTGACAATGACATCCACTTTGCCTTTCTCTCCACAGGTGT
CCACTCCCAGGTCCAAGTTTGCCACCATGGAGTTTCAGACCCAGGTACTCATGTCCCTGCTGCTCTGCAT
GTCTGGTGCGGCCGCCAAGAGAATCGGCAAGAGAAAGTGCGAGCAGTGGGACTCTTGGAGCGCCTGCAAG
GACGGCATCAGCACCAGAGTGTGCCTGACCAACAAGGCCGTGACCGACAAGATGACCTGCAAGGCCTGCA
ACATCTGGGGCGATTGGAGTGCCTGTAAAAACGGCAAGCGGCACCGGAAGGTCGTGAACTGCCCCTTCAT
CAGAGAGGAACAGGACTGCGACCCTAACAAGGCCAACAAGCAGAACGCCCGGAACAACGCCGCCATCTAC
TTCAACAACGACGACTACGACGACGAGCAGGACGACGTGTTCGAGGAAACCCTGCAGGAAGAGTCCAACC
TGCCCGTGAAGGGCGACAGCAGCGAGCCCATCTTCCTGGAACAGGATAGCCACGGCGAGGGCAAGCAGCA
GAGCATGAGCGAGAGCTTCGCCCACGTGGACGAGGTGGACGCTACAGCCCAGCCCCACAATGAGGTGCTG
ACCGACACCACCACACCCAGCGAAGCCTCTCCCCCTGCCGACGACGCCAACAATGAGGCCTACGTGTCCT
ACCCCGAGGAAGAACCTCTGCACGGCCCCCAGAACAATGCCGATGAAGCTCAGGCTGGCGCCGACCACCT
GAGCAGCCATAACCTGGCCGACGACCAGGCCGACTCTCAGGCCGATGGCCAGACAAATGCCGCCCCTAGC
TCTGAGCCCAGAGCCAAGCACTTCCGGGACCACAAGTTCGAGGACGTGTCCAGCCCTCCTGGCGAGGGCC
AGAATGAGAATCACGCCGAGGGAAACACCAACCAGAACAGCTTCTACGAGCAGCAGGGCAGCCACCACGA
GCACAGCGAACACAAGTGGCGGAAGAAGCACAACGCTGGCGCTGGATCTGGCGGCGCGCCGTCGACCTCC
ATCACGGCCTATAAGAGTGAGGGGGAGTCAGCGGAGTTCTCCTTCCCACTCAACCTTGGAGAGGAAAGCC
TGCAGGGAGAGTTGAGATGGAAGGCAGAGAAGGCTCCTTCTTCCCAGTCCTGGATCACCTTCTCCCTAAA
GAACCAAAAGGTGTCTGTGCAGAAGTCTACTAGCAACCCCAAGTTCCAGCTGTCCGAAACGCTCCCACTC
ACCCTTCAGATACCCCAGGTCTCCCTTCAGTTTGCTGGTTCTGGCAACCTGACCCTGACTCTGGACAGAG
GGATACTGTATCAGGAAGTGAACCTGGTGGTGATGAAAGTGACTCAGCCCGACAGCAACACTTTGACCTG
TGAGGTGATGGGACCCACCTCACCCAAGATGAGACTGATCTTGAAGCAGGAGAATCAGGAGGCCAGGGTC
TCCAGGCAGGAGAAAGTGATTCAAGTGCAGGCCCCTGAAGCAGGGGTGTGGCAATGTCTACTGAGTGAAG
GTGAAGAGGTCAAGATGGACTCCAAGATCCAGGTTTTATCCAAAGGGTTGAATTCCGGATCACTGCATCA
TATTCTGGATGCACAGAAAATGGTGTGGAATCATCGTTAAGTCTAGACACGTGATTAATTAAGGATCCCC
CGACCTCGACCTCTGGCTAATAAAGGAAATTTATTTTCATTGCAATAGTGTGTTGGAATTTTTTGTGTCT
CTCACTCGGAAGGACATATGGGAGGGCAAATCATTTGGTCGAGATCCCTCGGAGATCTCTAGCTAGAGGA
TCGATCCCCGCCCCGGACGAACTAAACCTGACTACGACATCTCTGCCCCTTCTTCGCGGGGCAGTGCATG
TAATCCCTTCAGTTGGTTGGTACAACTTGCCAACTGGGCCCTGTTCCACATGTGACACGGGGGGGGACCA
AACACAAAGGGGTTCTCTGACTGTAGTTGACATCCTTATAAATGGATGTGCACATTTGCCAACACTGAGT
GGCTTTCATCCTGGAGCAGACTTTGCAGTCTGTGGACTGCAACACAACATTGCCTTTATGTGTAACTCTT
GGCTGAAGCTCTTACACCAATGCTGGGGGACATGTACCTCCCAGGGGCCCAGGAAGACTACGGGAGGCTA
CACCAACGTCAATCAGAGGGGCCTGTGTAGCTACCGATAAGCGGACCCTCAAGAGGGCATTAGCAATAGT
GTTTATAAGGCCCCCTTGTTAACCCTAAACGGGTAGCATATGCTTCCCGGGTAGTAGTATATACTATCCA
GACTAACCCTAATTCAATAGCATATGTTACCCAACGGGAAGCATATGCTATCGAATTAGGGTTAGTAAAA
GGGTCCTAAGGAACAGCGATATCTCCCACCCCATGAGCTGTCACGGTTTTATTTACATGGGGTCAGGATT
CCACGAGGGTAGTGAACCATTTTAGTCACAAGGGCAGTGGCTGAAGATCAAGGAGCGGGCAGTGAACTCT
CCTGAATCTTCGCCTGCTTCTTCATTCTCCTTCGTTTAGCTAATAGAATAACTGCTGAGTTGTGAACAGT
AAGGTGTATGTGAGGTGCTCGAAAACAAGGTTTCAGGTGACGCCCCCAGAATAAAATTTGGACGGGGGGT
TCAGTGGTGGCATTGTGCTATGACACCAATATAACCCTCACAAACCCCTTGGGCAATAAATACTAGTGTA
GGAATGAAACATTCTGAATATCTTTAACAATAGAAATCCATGGGGTGGGGACAAGCCGTAAAGACTGGAT
GTCCATCTCACACGAATTTATGGCTATGGGCAACACATAATCCTAGTGCAATATGATACTGGGGTTATTA
AGATGTGTCCCAGGCAGGGACCAAGACAGGTGAACCATGTTGTTACACTCTATTTGTAACAAGGGGAAAG
AGAGTGGACGCCGACAGCAGCGGACTCCACTGGTTGTCTCTAACACCCCCGAAAATTAAACGGGGCTCCA
CGCCAATGGGGCCCATAAACAAAGACAAGTGGCCACTCTTTTTTTTGAAATTGTGGAGTGGGGGCACGCG
TCAGCCCCCACACGCCGCCCTGCGGTTTTGGACTGTAAAATAAGGGTGTAATAACTTGGCTGATTGTAAC
CCCGCTAACCACTGCGGTCAAACCACTTGCCCACAAAACCACTAATGGCACCCCGGGGAATACCTGCATA
AGTAGGTGGGCGGGCCAAGATAGGGGCGCGATTGCTGCGATCTGGAGGACAAATTACACACACTTGCGCC
TGAGCGCCAAGCACAGGGTTGTTGGTCCTCATATTCACGAGGTCGCTGAGAGCACGGTGGGCTAATGTTG
CCATGGGTAGCATATACTACCCAAATATCTGGATAGCATATGCTATCCTAATCTATATCTGGGTAGCATA
GGCTATCCTAATCTATATCTGGGTAGCATATGCTATCCTAATCTATATCTGGGTAGTATATGCTATCCTA
ATTTATATCTGGGTAGCATAGGCTATCCTAATCTATATCTGGGTAGCATATGCTATCCTAATCTATATCT
GGGTAGTATATGCTATCCTAATCTGTATCCGGGTAGCATATGCTATCCTAATAGAGATTAGGGTAGTATA
TGCTATCCTAATTTATATCTGGGTAGCATATACTACCCAAATATCTGGATAGCATATGCTATCCTAATCT
ATATCTGGGTAGCATATGCTATCCTAATCTATATCTGGGTAGCATAGGCTATCCTAATCTATATCTGGGT
AGCATATGCTATCCTAATCTATATCTGGGTAGTATATGCTATCCTAATTTATATCTGGGTAGCATAGGCT
ATCCTAATCTATATCTGGGTAGCATATGCTATCCTAATCTATATCTGGGTAGTATATGCTATCCTAATCT
GTATCCGGGTAGCATATGCTATCCTCATGATAAGCTGTCAAACATGAGAATTTTCTTGAAGACGAAAGGG
CCTCGTGATACGCCTATTTTTATAGGTTAATGTCATGATAATAATGGTTTCTTAGACGTCAGGTGGCACT
TTTCGGGGAAATGTGCGCGGAACCCCTATTTGTTTATTTTTCTAAATACATTCAAATATGTATCCGCTCA
TGAGACAATAACCCTGATAAATGCTTCAATAATATTGAAAAAGGAAGAGTATGAGTATTCAACATTTCCG
TGTCGCCCTTATTCCCTTTTTTGCGGCATTTTGCCTTCCTGTTTTTGCTCACCCAGAAACGCTGGTGAAA
GTAAAAGATGCTGAAGATCAGTTGGGTGCACGAGTGGGTTACATCGAACTGGATCTCAACAGCGGTAAGA
TCCTTGAGAGTTTTCGCCCCGAAGAACGTTTTCCAATGATGAGCACTTTTAAAGTTCTGCTATGTGGCGC
GGTATTATCCCGTGTTGACGCCGGGCAAGAGCAACTCGGTCGCCGCATACACTATTCTCAGAATGACTTG
GTTGAGTACTCACCAGTCACAGAAAAGCATCTTACGGATGGCATGACAGTAAGAGAATTATGCAGTGCTG
CCATAACCATGAGTGATAACACTGCGGCCAACTTACTTCTGACAACGATCGGAGGACCGAAGGAGCTAAC
CGCTTTTTTGCACAACATGGGGGATCATGTAACTCGCCTTGATCGTTGGGAACCGGAGCTGAATGAAGCC
ATACCAAACGACGAGCGTGACACCACGATGCCTGCAGCAATGGCAACAACGTTGCGCAAACTATTAACTG
GCGAACTACTTACTCTAGCTTCCCGGCAACAATTAATAGACTGGATGGAGGCGGATAAAGTTGCAGGACC
ACTTCTGCGCTCGGCCCTTCCGGCTGGCTGGTTTATTGCTGATAAATCTGGAGCCGGTGAGCGTGGGTCT
CGCGGTATCATTGCAGCACTGGGGCCAGATGGTAAGCCCTCCCGTATCGTAGTTATCTACACGACGGGGA
GTCAGGCAACTATGGATGAACGAAATAGACAGATCGCTGAGATAGGTGCCTCACTGATTAAGCATTGGTA
ACTGTCAGACCAAGTTTACTCATATATACTTTAGATTGATTTAAAACTTCATTTTTAATTTAAAAGGATC
TAGGTGAAGATCCTTTTTGATAATCTCATGACCAAAATCCCTTAACGTGAGTTTTCGTTCCACTGAGCGT
CAGACCCCGTAGAAAAGATCAAAGGATCTTCTTGAGATCCTTTTTTTCTGCGCGTAATCTGCTGCTTGCA
AACAAAAAAACCACCGCTACCAGCGGTGGTTTGTTTGCCGGATCAAGAGCTACCAACTCTTTTTCCGAAG
GTAACTGGCTTCAGCAGAGCGCAGATACCAAATACTGTTCTTCTAGTGTAGCCGTAGTTAGGCCACCACT
TCAAGAACTCTGTAGCACCGCCTACATACCTCGCTCTGCTAATCCTGTTACCAGTGGCTGCTGCCAGTGG
CGATAAGTCGTGTCTTACCGGGTTGGACTCAAGACGATAGTTACCGGATAAGGCGCAGCGGTCGGGCTGA
ACGGGGGGTTCGTGCACACAGCCCAGCTTGGAGCGAACGACCTACACCGAACTGAGATACCTACAGCGTG
AGCTATGAGAAAGCGCCACGCTTCCCGAAGGGAGAAAGGCGGACAGGTATCCGGTAAGCGGCAGGGTCGG
AACAGGAGAGCGCACGAGGGAGCTTCCAGGGGGAAACGCCTGGTATCTTTATAGTCCTGTCGGGTTTCGC
CACCTCTGACTTGAGCGTCGATTTTTGTGATGCTCGTCAGGGGGGCGGAGCCTATGGAAAAACGCCAGCA
ACGCGGCCTTTTTACGGTTCCTGGCCTTTTGCTGGCCTTTTGCTCACATGTTCTTTCCTGCGTTATCCCC
TGATTCTGTGGATAACCGTATTACCGCCTTTGAGTGAGCTGATACCGCTCGCCGCAGCCGAACGACCGAG
CGCAGCGAGTCAGTGAGCGAGGAAGCGGAAGAGCGCCCAATACGCAAACCGCCTCTCCCCGCGCGTTGGC
CGATTCATTAATGCAGCTGGCACGACAGGTTTCCCGACTGGAAAGCGGGCAGTGAGCGCAACGCAATTAA
TGTGAGTTAGCTCACTCATTAGGCACCCCAGGCTTTACACTTTATGCTTCCGGCTCGTATGTTGTGTGGA
ATTGTGAGCGGATAACAATTTCACACAGGAAACAGCTATGACCATGATTACGCCAAGCTCTAGCTAGAGG
TCGACCAATTCTCATGTTTGACAGCTTATCATCGCAGATCCGGGCAACGTTGTTGCCATTGCTGCAGGCG
CAGAACTGGTAGGTATGGA
