>Addgene plasmid #68530 | MTRAP-bio | depositor partial sequence | sequence record 120651 | MTRAP from Not1 to Asc1 restriction sites
GCGGCCGCCAAGAGAATCGGCAAGAGAAAGTGCGAGCAGTGGGACTCTTGGAGCGCCTGCAAGGACGGCA
TCAGCACCAGAGTGTGCCTGACCAACAAGGCCGTGACCGACAAGATGACCTGCAAGGCCTGCAACATCTG
GGGCGATTGGAGTGCCTGTAAAAACGGCAAGCGGCACCGGAAGGTCGTGAACTGCCCCTTCATCAGAGAG
GAACAGGACTGCGACCCTAACAAGGCCAACAAGCAGAACGCCCGGAACAACGCCGCCATCTACTTCAACA
ACGACGACTACGACGACGAGCAGGACGACGTGTTCGAGGAAACCCTGCAGGAAGAGTCCAACCTGCCCGT
GAAGGGCGACAGCAGCGAGCCCATCTTCCTGGAACAGGATAGCCACGGCGAGGGCAAGCAGCAGAGCATG
AGCGAGAGCTTCGCCCACGTGGACGAGGTGGACGCTACAGCCCAGCCCCACAATGAGGTGCTGACCGACA
CCACCACACCCAGCGAAGCCTCTCCCCCTGCCGACGACGCCAACAATGAGGCCTACGTGTCCTACCCCGA
GGAAGAACCTCTGCACGGCCCCCAGAACAATGCCGATGAAGCTCAGGCTGGCGCCGACCACCTGAGCAGC
CATAACCTGGCCGACGACCAGGCCGACTCTCAGGCCGATGGCCAGACAAATGCCGCCCCTAGCTCTGAGC
CCAGAGCCAAGCACTTCCGGGACCACAAGTTCGAGGACGTGTCCAGCCCTCCTGGCGAGGGCCAGAATGA
GAATCACGCCGAGGGAAACACCAACCAGAACAGCTTCTACGAGCAGCAGGGCAGCCACCACGAGCACAGC
GAACACAAGTGGCGGAAGAAGCACAACGCTGGCGCTGGATCTGGCGGCGCGCC
