>Addgene plasmid #68530 | MTRAP-bio | addgene partial sequence | sequence record 124268 | pMT2-F 5'-TTGCCTTTCTCTCCACAGGT-3'
CATGGAGTTTCAGACCCAGGTACTCATGTCCCTGCTGCTCTGCATGTCTGGTGCGGCCGCCAAGAGAATC
GGCAAGAGAAAGTGCGAGCAGTGGGACTCTTGGAGCGCCTGCAAGGACGGCATCAGCACCAGAGTGTGCC
TGACCAACAAGGCCGTGACCGACAAGATGACCTGCAAGGCCTGCAACATCTGGGGCGATTGGAGTGCCTG
TAAAAACGGCAAGCGGCACCGGAAGGTCGTGAACTGCCCCTTCATCAGAGAGGAACAGGACTGCGACCCT
AACAAGGCCAACAAGCAGAACGCCCGGAACAACGCCGCCATCTACTTCAACAACGACGACTACGACGACG
AGCAGGACGACGTGTTCGAGGAAACCCTGCAGGAAGAGTCCAACCTGCCCGTGAAGGGCGACAGCAGCGA
GCCCATCTTCCTGGAACAGGATAGCCACGGCGAGGGCAAGCAGCAGAGCATGAGCGAGAGCTTCGCCCAC
GTGGACGAGGTGGACGCTACAGCCCAGCCCCACAATGAGGTGCTGACCGACACCACCACACCCAGCGAAG
CCTCTCCCCCTGCCGACGACGCCAACAATGAGGCCTACGTGTCCTACCCCGAGGAAGAACCTCTGCACGG
CCCCCAGAACAATGCCGATGAAGCTCAGGCTGGCGCCGACCACCTGAGCAGCCATAACCTGGCCGACGAC
CAGGCCGACTCTCAGGCCGATGGCCAGACAAATGCCGCCCCTAGCTCTGAGCCCAGAGCCAAGCACTTCC
GGGACCACAAGTTCGAGGACGTGTCCAGCCCTCCTGGCGAGGGCCAGAATGAGAATCACGCCGAGGGAAA
CACCAACCAGAACAGCTTCTACGAGCAGCAGGGCAGCCACCACGAGCACAGCGAACACAAGTGGCGGAAG
AAGCACAACGCTGGCGCTGGATCTGGCGGCGCGCCGTCGACCTCCATCACGGCCTATAAGAGTGAGGGGG
AGTCAGCGGAGTTCTCCTTCCCACTCA
