>Addgene plasmid #68530 | MTRAP-bio | addgene partial sequence | sequence record 124269 | rb_glob_PA_term-R 5'-CCCATATGTCCTTCCGAGTG-3'
ACTATTGCAATGAAAATAAATTTCCTTTATTAGCCAGAGGTCGAGGTCGGGGGATCCTTAATTAATCACG
TGTCTAGACTTAACGATGATTCCACACCATTTTCTGTGCATCCAGAATATGATGCAGTGATCCGGAATTC
AACCCTTTGGATAAAACCTGGATCTTGGAGTCCATCTTGACCTCTTCACCTTCACTCAGTAGACATTGCC
ACACCCCTGCTTCAGGGGCCTGCACTTGAATCACTTTCTCCTGCCTGGAGACCCTGGCCTCCTGATTCTC
CTGCTTCAAGATCAGTCTCATCTTGGGTGAGGTGGGTCCCATCACCTCACAGGTCAAAGTGTTGCTGTCG
GGCTGAGTCACTTTCATCACCACCAGGTTCACTTCCTGATACAGTATCCCTCTGTCCAGAGTCAGGGTCA
GGTTGCCAGAACCAGCAAACTGAAGGGAGACCTGGGGTATCTGAAGGGTGAGTGGGAGCGTTTCGGACAG
CTGGAACTTGGGGTTGCTAGTAGACTTCTGCACAGACACCTTTTGGTTCTTTAGGGAGAAGGTGATCCAG
GACTGGGAAGAAGGAGCCTTCTCTGCCTTCCATCTCAACTCTCCCTGCAGGCTTTCCTCTCCAAGGTTGA
GTGGGAAGGAGAACTCCGCTGACTCCCCCTCACTCTTATAGGCCGTGATGGAGGTCGACGGCGCGCCGCC
AGATCCAGCGCCAGCGTTGTGCTTCTTCCGCCACTTGTGTTCGCTGTGCTCGTGGTGGCTGCCCTGCTGC
TCGTAGAAGCTGTTCTGGTTGGTGTTTCCCTCGGCGTGATTCTCATTCTGGCCCTCGCCAGGAGGGCTGG
ACACGTCCTCGAACTTGTGGTCCCGGAAGTGCTTGGCTCTGGGCTCAGAGCTAGGGGCGGCATTTGTCTG
GCCATCGGCCTGAGAGTCGGCCTGGTCGTCGGCCAGGTTATGGCTGCTCAGGTGGTCGGCGCCAGCCTGA
GCTTCATCGGCATTGTTCTGGGGGCCGTGCAGAGGTTCTTCCTCGGGGTAGGACACGTAGGCCTCATTGT
TGGCGTCGTCGGCAGGGGGAGAGGCTTCGCTGGGTGTGGTGGTGTCGGTCAGCACCTCATT
